Addgene plasmid #1029: pGEX-PGC1(1-400)
Depositing lab: Bruce Spiegelman. Depositing organization: Dana-Farber Cancer Institute. Publication: Activation of PPARgamma coactivator-1 through transcription factor docking. Puigserver P, Adelmant G, Wu Z, Fan M, Xu J, O'Malley B, Spiegelman BM. Science 1999 Nov 12;286(5443):1368-71. 10.1126/science.286.5443.1368 PubMed 10558993.
Backbone
  Vector backbone: pGEX-5x-2
  Backbone manufacturer: Amersham Biosciences
  Backbone size w/o insert (bp): 4900
  Vector type: Bacterial Expression
Growth in bacteria
  Bacterial resistance: Ampicillin, 100 μg/mL
  Growth temperature: 37°C
  Growth strain: DH5alpha
  Copy number: High Copy
Gene/Insert
  Gene/Insert name: PGC-1 alpha (alt names: PGC1; PGC-1; PPAR gamma coactivator 1 alpha)
  Species: M. musculus (mouse)
  Insert size (bp): 1200
  Mutation: contains only aa1-400
  GenBank ID: NM_008904
  Entrez Gene: Ppargc1a (a.k.a. A830037N07Rik, Gm11133, PGC-1, PPARGC-1-alpha, Pgc-1alpha, Pgc1, Pgco1, Ppargc1)
  Tag / fusion protein: GST (N terminal on backbone)
  Cloning method: Restriction Enzyme; 5′ cloning site BamHI (not destroyed); 3′ cloning site NotI (not destroyed)
  Sequencing primers: 5′ pGEX5'
Terms and licenses: Academic/Nonprofit Terms; Industry Terms: Not Available to Industry
How to cite: pGEX-PGC1(1-400) was a gift from Bruce Spiegelman (Addgene plasmid # 1029 ; http://n2t.net/addgene:1029 ; RRID:Addgene_1029)
