[The description below was written by a language model from this plasmid's Addgene catalogue record.]
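Description:
pGEX-PGC1(1-400) is a bacterial expression plasmid built on the commercial pGEX-5X-2 backbone (about 4.9 kb without insert), designed to produce a glutathione S-transferase (GST) fusion protein in E. coli. It is maintained as a high-copy plasmid under ampicillin selection. The record provides no feature table, so the promoter and origin are not explicitly listed. Vectors of the pGEX family generally drive expression from the IPTG-inducible tac promoter with a plasmid-borne lacI repressor, and the 5X series places a Factor Xa cleavage site between GST and the cloned protein, but these elements are inferred from the backbone name rather than documented here.

The insert is an approximately 1.2 kb fragment of mouse PGC-1 alpha (Ppargc1a, PPAR gamma coactivator 1 alpha) encoding only amino acids 1–400, the N-terminal portion of this transcriptional coactivator. It was cloned between BamHI and NotI sites, both of which remain intact, so the fragment can be excised or exchanged. GST is supplied by the backbone and sits at the N terminus of the fusion.

A construct of this type is typically used to express and purify the truncated coactivator on glutathione resin, and to use the immobilised fusion in pull-down or in vitro binding assays that map which proteins interact with the N-terminal region. This fits the associated study on activation of PGC-1 through docking of transcription factors, although the record does not specify the exact experiments in which this plasmid was used.
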