>Addgene plasmid #1029 | pGEX-PGC1(1-400) | addgene partial sequence | sequence record 16399 | 1029, pGEX5 primer
GATCTGATCGAGGTCGTGGGATCCCATTCGGGAGCTGGATGGCTTGGGACATGTGCAGCCAAGACTCTGT
ATGGAGTGACATAGAGTGTGCTGCTCTGGTTGGTGAGGACCAGCCTCTTTGCCCAGATCTTCCTGAACTT
GACCTTTCTGAACTTGATGTGAATGACTTGGATACAGACAGCTTTCTGGGTGGATTGAAGTGGTGTAGCG
ACCAATCGGAAATCATATCCAACCAGTACAACAATGAGCCTGCGAACATATTTGAGAAGATAGATGAAGA
GAATGAGGCAAACTTGCTAGCGGTCCTCACAGAGACACTGGACAGTCTCCCCGTGGATGAAGACGGATTG
CCCTCATTTGATGCACTGACAGATGGAGCCGTGACCACTGACAACGAGGCCAGTCCTTCCTCCATGCCTG
ACGGCACCCCTCCCCCTCAGGAGGCAGAAGAGCCGTCTCTACTTAAGAAGCTCTTACTGGCACCAGCCAA
CACTCAGCTCAGCTACAATGAATGCAGCGGTCTTAGCACTCAGAACCATGCAGCAAACCACACCCACAGG
ATCAGAACAAACCCTGCCATTGTTAAGACCGAGAATTCATGGAGCAATAAAGCGAAGAGCATTTGTCAAC
AGCAAAAGCCACAAAGACGTCCCTGCTCAGAGCTTCTCAAGTATCTGACCACAAACGATGACCCTCCTCA
CACCAAACCCACAGAAAACAGGAACAGCAGCAGAGACAAATGTGCTTCCAAAAAGAAGTCCCATACACAA
CCGCAGTCGCAACATGCTCAAGCCAAACCAACAACTTTATCTCTTCCTCTGACCCCAGAGTCACCAAATG
ACCCCAAGGGTTCCCCATTTGAGAACAAGACTATTGAGCGAACCTTTAGTGTGGAACTCTCTGGAACTGC
AGGCCTAACTCCTCCCACACTCCTCCTCATAAAGCCAACCAAGATAACCCTTTCAAGGCTTCCCAAAGCT
GAAGCCCTCT
